>Addgene plasmid #125216 | pBS_KS_attB2_SA(2)_T2AGeneSwitch | addgene full sequence | sequence record 244697 | Addgene NGS Result
GAAACCTGTCGTGCCAGCTGCATTAATGAATCGGCCAACGCGCGGGGAGAGGCGGTTTGCGTATTGGGCG
CTCTTCCGCTTCCTCGCTCACTGACTCGCTGCGCTCGGTCGTTCGGCTGCGGCGAGCGGTATCAGCTCAC
TCAAAGGCGGTAATACGGTTATCCACAGAATCAGGGGATAACGCAGGAAAGAACATGTGAGCAAAAGGCC
AGCAAAAGGCCAGGAACCGTAAAAAGGCCGCGTTGCTGGCGTTTTTCCATAGGCTCCGCCCCCCTGACGA
GCATCACAAAAATCGACGCTCAAGTCAGAGGTGGCGAAACCCGACAGGACTATAAAGATACCAGGCGTTT
CCCCCTGGAAGCTCCCTCGTGCGCTCTCCTGTTCCGACCCTGCCGCTTACCGGATACCTGTCCGCCTTTC
TCCCTTCGGGAAGCGTGGCGCTTTCTCATAGCTCACGCTGTAGGTATCTCAGTTCGGTGTAGGTCGTTCG
CTCCAAGCTGGGCTGTGTGCACGAACCCCCCGTTCAGCCCGACCGCTGCGCCTTATCCGGTAACTATCGT
CTTGAGTCCAACCCGGTAAGACACGACTTATCGCCACTGGCAGCAGCCACTGGTAACAGGATTAGCAGAG
CGAGGTATGTAGGCGGTGCTACAGAGTTCTTGAAGTGGTGGCCTAACTACGGCTACACTAGAAGAACAGT
ATTTGGTATCTGCGCTCTGCTGAAGCCAGTTACCTTCGGAAAAAGAGTTGGTAGCTCTTGATCCGGCAAA
CAAACCACCGCTGGTAGCGGTGGTTTTTTTGTTTGCAAGCAGCAGATTACGCGCAGAAAAAAAGGATCTC
AAGAAGATCCTTTGATCTTTTCTACGGGGTCTGACGCTCAGTGGAACGAAAACTCACGTTAAGGGATTTT
GGTCATGAGATTATCAAAAAGGATCTTCACCTAGATCCTTTTAAATTAAAAATGAAGTTTTAAATCAATC
TAAAGTATATATGAGTAAACTTGGTCTGACAGTTACCAATGCTTAATCAGTGAGGCACCTATCTCAGCGA
TCTGTCTATTTCGTTCATCCATAGTTGCCTGACTCCCCGTCGTGTAGATAACTACGATACGGGAGGGCTT
ACCATCTGGCCCCAGTGCTGCAATGATACCGCGAGACCCACGCTCACCGGCTCCAGATTTATCAGCAATA
AACCAGCCAGCCGGAAGGGCCGAGCGCAGAAGTGGTCCTGCAACTTTATCCGCCTCCATCCAGTCTATTA
ATTGTTGCCGGGAAGCTAGAGTAAGTAGTTCGCCAGTTAATAGTTTGCGCAACGTTGTTGCCATTGCTAC
AGGCATCGTGGTGTCACGCTCGTCGTTTGGTATGGCTTCATTCAGCTCCGGTTCCCAACGATCAAGGCGA
GTTACATGATCCCCCATGTTGTGCAAAAAAGCGGTTAGCTCCTTCGGTCCTCCGATCGTTGTCAGAAGTA
AGTTGGCCGCAGTGTTATCACTCATGGTTATGGCAGCACTGCATAATTCTCTTACTGTCATGCCATCCGT
AAGATGCTTTTCTGTGACTGGTGAGTACTCAACCAAGTCATTCTGAGAATAGTGTATGCGGCGACCGAGT
TGCTCTTGCCCGGCGTCAATACGGGATAATACCGCGCCACATAGCAGAACTTTAAAAGTGCTCATCATTG
GAAAACGTTCTTCGGGGCGAAAACTCTCAAGGATCTTACCGCTGTTGAGATCCAGTTCGATGTAACCCAC
TCGTGCACCCAACTGATCTTCAGCATCTTTTACTTTCACCAGCGTTTCTGGGTGAGCAAAAACAGGAAGG
CAAAATGCCGCAAAAAAGGGAATAAGGGCGACACGGAAATGTTGAATACTCATACTCTTCCTTTTTCAAT
ATTATTGAAGCATTTATCAGGGTTATTGTCTCATGAGCGGATACATATTTGAATGTATTTAGAAAAATAA
ACAAATAGGGGTTCCGCGCACATTTCCCCGAAAAGTGCCACCTAAATTGTAAGCGTTAATATTTTGTTAA
AATTCGCGTTAAATTTTTGTTAAATCAGCTCATTTTTTAACCAATAGGCCGAAATCGGCAAAATCCCTTA
TAAATCAAAAGAATAGACCGAGATAGGGT
[37 nt withheld, positions 2130-2166]
AAAGAACGTGGACTCCAACGTCAAAGG
[49 nt withheld, positions 2194-2242]
T
[91 nt withheld, positions 2244-2334]
G
[124 nt withheld, positions 2336-2459]
CCCATTCGCCATTCAGGCTGCGCAACTGTTGGGAAGGGCGATCGGTGCGGGCCTCTTCGCTATTACGCCA
GCTGGCGAAAGGGGGATGTGCTGCAAGGCGATTAAGTTGGGTAACGCCAGGGTTTTCCCAGTCACGACGT
TGTAAAACGACGGCCAGTGAGCGCGCGTAATACGACTCACTATAGGGCGAATTGGAGCTCGCTAGCGATG
TAGGTCACGGTCTCGAAGCCGCGGTGCGGGTGCCAGGGCGTGCCCTTGGGCTCCCCGGGCGCGTACTCCA
CCTCACCCATCTGGTCCATCATGATGGTCGACTCTAGAAGTCGATCCAACATGGCGACTTGTCCCATCCC
CGGCATGTTTAAATATACTAATTATTCTTGAACTAATTTTAATCAACCGATTTATCTCTCTTCCGCAGGT
CGGGAGGTTCCGGTGGAAGCGGAGGTAGCGGCGGATCCGAAGGACGCGGAAGCCTGTTGACGTGCGGAGA
TGTGGAAGAGAATCCAGGACCGATGAAGCTACTGTCTTCTATCGAACAAGCATGCGATATTTGCCGACTT
AAAAAGCTCAAGTGCTCCAAAGAAAAACCGAAGTGCGCCAAGTGTCTGAAGAACAACTGGGAGTGTCGCT
ACTCTCCCAAAACCAAAAGGTCTCCGCTGACTAGGGCACATCTGACAGAAGTGGAATCAAGGCTAGAAAG
ACTGGAACAGCTATTTCTACTGATTTTTCCTCGAGAAGACCTTGACATGATTTTGAAAATGGATTCTTTA
CAGGATATAAAAGCATTGTTAGAATTCCCGGGTGTCGACCAGAAAAAGTTCAATAAAGTCAGAGTTGTGA
GAGCACTGGATGCTGTTGCTCTCCCACAGCCAGTGGGCGTTCCAAATGAAAGCCAAGCCCTAAGCCAGAG
ATTCACTTTTTCACCAGGTCAAGACATACAGTTGATTCCACCACTGATCAACCTGTTAATGAGCATTGAA
CCAGATGTGATCTATGCAGGACATGACAACACAAAACCTGACACCTCCAGTTCTTTGCTGACAAGTCTTA
ATCAACTAGGCGAGAGGCAACTTCTTTCAGTAGTCAAGTGGTCTAAATCATTGCCAGGTTTTCGAAACTT
ACATATTGATGACCAGATAACTCTCATTCAGTATTCTTGGATGAGCTTAATGGTGTTTGGTCTAGGATGG
AGATCCTACAAACACGTCAGTGGGCAGATGCTGTATTTTGCACCTGATCTAATACTAAATGAACAGCGGA
TGAAAGAATCATCATTCTATTCATTATGCCTTACCATGTGGCAGATCCCACAGGAGTTTGTCAAGCTTCA
AGTTAGCCAAGAAGAGTTCCTCTGTATGAAAGTATTGTTACTTCTTAATACAATTCCTTTGGAAGGGCTA
CGAAGTCAAACCCAGTTTGAGGAGATGAGGTCAAGCTACATTAGAGAGCTCATCAAGGCAATTGGTTTGA
GGCAAAAAGGAGTTGTGTCGAGCTCACAGCGTTTCTATCAACTTACAAAACTTCTTGATAACTTGCATGA
TCTTGTCAAACAACTTCATCTGTACTGCTTGAATACATTTATCCAGTCCCGGGCACTGAGTGTTGAATTT
CCAGAAATGATGTCTGAAGTTATTGCTGGGTCGACGAGATATCAAGCAGAATTCCAGTACCTGCCAGATA
CAGACGATCGTCACCGGATTGAGGAGAAACGTAAAAGGACATATGAGACCTTCAAGAGCATCATGAAGAA
GAGTCCTTTCAGCGGACCCACCGACCCCCGGCCTCCACCTCGACGCATTGCTGTGCCTTCCCGCAGCTCA
GCTTCTGTCCCCAAGCCAGCACCCCAGCCCTATCCCTTTACGTCATCCCTGAGCACCATCAACTATGATG
AGTTTCCCACCATGGTGTTTCCTTCTGGGCAGATCAGCCAGGCCTCGGCCTTGGCCCCGGCCCCTCCCCA
AGTCCTGCCCCAGGCTCCAGCCCCTGCCCCTGCTCCAGCCATGGTATCAGCTCTGGCCCAGGCCCCAGCC
CCTGTCCCAGTCCTAGCCCCAGGCCCTCCTCAGGCTGTGGCCCCACCTGCCCCCAAGCCCACCCAGGCTG
GGGAAGGAACGCTGTCAGAGGCCCTGCTGCAGCTGCAGTTTGATGATGAAGACCTGGGGGCCTTGCTTGG
CAACAGCACAGACCCAGCTGTGTTCACAGACCTGGCATCCGTCGACAACTCCGAGTTTCAGCAGCTGCTG
AACCAGGGCATACCTGTGGCCCCCCACACAACTGAGCCCATGCTGATGGAGTACCCTGAGGCTATAACTC
GCCTAGTGACAGGGGCCCAGAGGCCCCCCGACCCAGCTCCTGCTCCACTGGGGGCCCCGGGGCTCCCCAA
TGGCCTCCTTTCAGGAGATGAAGACTTCTCCTCCATTGCGGACATGGACTTCTCAGCCCTGCTGAGTCAG
ATCAGCTCCTAAGGGGGTGACGCCTGCCCTCCCCAGAGCACTGGGTTGCAGGGGATTGAAGCCCTCCAAA
AGCACTTACGGATTCTGGTGGGGTGTGTTCCAACTGCCCCCAACTTTGTGGATGTCTTCCTTGGAGGGGG
GAGCCATATTTTATTCTTTTATTGTCAGTATCTGTATCTCTCTCTCTTTTTGGAGGTGCTTAAGCAGAAG
CATTAACTTCTCTGGAAAGGGGGGAGCTGGGGAAACTCAAACTTTTCCCCTGTCCTGATGGTCAGCTCCC
TTCTCTGTAGGGAACTCTGGGGTCCCCCATCCCCATCCTCCAGCTTCTGGTACTCTCCTAGAGACAGAAG
CAGGCTGGAGGTAAGGCCTTTGAGCCCACAAAGCCTTATCAAGTGTCTTCCATCATGGATTCATTACAGC
TTAATCAAAATAACGCCCCAGATACCAGCCCCTGTATGGCACTGGCATTGTCCCTGTGCCTAACACCAGC
GTTTGAGGGGCTGGCCTTCCTGCCCTACAGAGGTCTCTGCCGGCTCTTTCCTTGCTCAACCATGGCTGAA
GGAAACCAGTGCAACAGCACTGGCTCTCTCCAGGATCCGACGCGTCGAGCTTATCGATACCGTCGACTAA
AGCCAAATAGAAAATTATTCAGTTCCTGGCTTAAGTTTTTAAAAGTGATATTATTTATTTGGTTGTAACC
AACCAAAAGAATGTAAATAACTAATACATAATTATGTTAGTTTTAAGTTAGCAACAAATTGATTTTAGCT
ATATTAGCTACTTGGTTAATAAATAGAATATATTTATTTAAAGATAATTGCGTTTTTATTGTCAGGGAGT
GAGTTTGCTTAAAAACTCGTTTAGATCCACTAGTTCTAGAGCGGCCGGATCCGGAGGTAGCGGTGGAAGC
GGAGGTTCCGGCAGGTAAGTTATTGAACAATGGCATCAAATGCCTTCATCATCACTACCCTTTAGCCCTT
AAGACCCCACAATGACCTTACCCACTCAGAGAAAAAAGTAAATATGAAAGCCCATTTGAACTTCTAAGCT
TGTCGACCATCATGATGGACCAGATGGGTGAGGTGGAGTACGCGCCCGGGGAGCCCAAGGGCACGCCCTG
GCACCCGCACCGCGGCTTCGAGACCGTGACCTACATCATGCATGGTACCCAGCTTTTGTTCCCTTTAGTG
AGGGTTAATTGCGCGCTTGGCGTAATCATGGTCATAGCTGTTTCCTGTGTGAAATTGTTATCCGCTCACA
ATTCCACACAACATACGAGCCGGGAGCATAAAGTGTAAAGCCTGGGGTGCCTAATGAGTGAGCTAACTCA
CATTAATTGCGTTGCGCTCACTGCCCGCTTTCCAGTCGG
Features (pLannotate 1.2.2; 18 found; start..end, strand, type, name):
    254..842     -  rep_origin     ori: high-copy-number ColE1/pMB1/pBR322/pUC origin of replication
   1013..1873    -  CDS            AmpR: β-lactamase; bla; confers resistance to ampicillin, carbenicillin, and related antibiotics
   1874..1978    -  promoter       AmpR promoter: bla
   2031..2459    -  rep_origin     f1 ori (sequence partly withheld): f1 bacteriophage origin of replication; arrow indicates direction of (+) strand synthesis
   2464..2619    -  CDS            lacZα (fragment): LacZα fragment of β-galactosidase; lacZ fragment
   2627..2645    +  promoter       T7 promoter: promoter for bacteriophage T7 RNA polymerase
   2681..2750    +  protein_bind   attB: attB site for the φC31 integrase (Groth et al., 2000) phage φC31 integrase
   2972..3250    +  CDS            GAL4 DNA binding domain (fragment): DNA binding domain of the GAL4 transcriptional activator; Saccharomyces cerevisiae GAL4 (truncated)
   3272..4096    +  CDS            PGR (fragment): PRGR_SHEEP - Also known as NR3C3. Experimental evidence at transcript level: Swiss-Prot protein existence level 2. The steroid hormones and their receptors are involved in the regulation of eukaryotic gene expression and affect cellular proliferation and differentiation in target tissues. Transcriptional activator of several progesteron-dependent promoters in a variety of cell types. Involved in activation of SRC-dependent MAPK signaling on hormone stimulation. From Ovis aries (Sheep).
   4547..4918    +  CDS            RelA (p65) AD: transcriptional activation domain of human RelA, also known as p65 (O'Shea and Perkins, 2008)
   5517..5536    +  misc_feature   MCS (fragment): pBluescript multiple cloning site
   5773..5796    -  misc_feature   MCS (fragment): pBluescript multiple cloning site
   5982..6051    -  protein_bind   attB: attB site for the φC31 integrase (Groth et al., 2000) phage φC31 integrase
   6091..6109    -  promoter       T3 promoter: promoter for bacteriophage T3 RNA polymerase
   6154..6170    -  protein_bind   lac operator: The lac repressor binds to the lac operator to inhibit transcription in E. coli. This inhibition can be relieved by adding lactose or isopropyl-β-D-thiogalactopyranoside (IPTG). lac repressor encoded by lacI
   6178..6208    -  promoter       lac promoter: promoter for the E. coli lac operon
   6223..6244    -  protein_bind   CAP binding site: CAP binding activates transcription in the presence of cAMP. E. coli catabolite activator protein
   6257..71      -  CDS            lacI (fragment) (across the origin): lac repressor; lacI; The lac repressor binds to the lac operator to inhibit transcription in E. coli. This inhibition can be relieved by adding lactose or isopropyl-β-D-thiogalactopyranoside (IPTG).
