[The description below was written by a language model from this plasmid's Addgene catalogue record and pLannotate feature annotations shown in this document.]
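Description:
pBS_KS_attB2_SA(2)_T2AGeneSwitch is a pBluescript KS-derived donor plasmid for recombinase-mediated cassette exchange (RMCE) into MiMIC transposon insertions in the Drosophila genome. It is built on the pBS-KS-attB-1-2-PT-SA-SD-2 backbone and is propagated in E. coli as a high-copy plasmid through a ColE1/pUC-type origin, with ampicillin selection from the β-lactamase gene. An f1 origin, lacZα and lac promoter remnants, and flanking T7 and T3 promoters are standard carry-overs from pBluescript and play no part in the exchange.

The working cassette lies between two φC31 integrase attB sites in inverted orientation. These recombine with the attP sites that flank a MiMIC insertion, swapping the plasmid cassette into the genomic locus. According to the record, the cassette is an artificial exon in reading phase 2, with a splice acceptor followed by a T2A peptide fused to the N-terminus of GeneSwitch. The splice acceptor and T2A are not annotated in the feature table, but the three GeneSwitch modules are: a GAL4 DNA-binding domain fragment, a progesterone receptor ligand-binding fragment, and the human RelA (p65) activation domain.

When the target MiMIC sits in an intron between coding exons and the cassette lands in the productive orientation, the exon is spliced into the host gene's transcript. T2A ribosomal skipping then releases GeneSwitch as a separate protein, expressed in the pattern of the endogenous gene. GeneSwitch is a hormone-gated GAL4 chimera that drives UAS transgenes only when an antiprogestin ligand such as mifepristone is present. The construct therefore supports gene-specific, drug-inducible cell labeling or manipulation, with the phase chosen to match the targeted intron.
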