Addgene plasmid #125216: pBS_KS_attB2_SA(2)_T2AGeneSwitch
Purpose: Artificial phase 2 exon to include a spliced T2A-GeneSwitch effector into a locus of interest through RMCE of MiMIC insertion in an intron between coding exons of a gene
Depositing lab: Herman Dierick. Depositing organization: Baylor College of Medicine. Publication: Gene-specific cell labeling using MiMIC transposons. Gnerer JP, Venken KJ, Dierick HA. Nucleic Acids Res. 2015 Apr 30;43(8):e56. doi: 10.1093/nar/gkv113. Epub 2015 Feb 20. PubMed 25712101.
Backbone
  Vector backbone: pBS-KS-attB-1-2-PT-SA-SD-2
  Backbone manufacturer: Koen Venken
  Vector type: Other
Growth in bacteria
  Bacterial resistance: Ampicillin, 100 μg/mL
  Growth temperature: 37°C
  Growth strain: DH5alpha
  Copy number: High Copy
Gene/Insert
  Gene/Insert name: GeneSwitch
  Insert size (bp): 2875
  Tag / fusion protein: T2A (N terminal on insert)
  Cloning method: Restriction Enzyme; 5′ cloning site Unknown (unknown if destroyed)
Terms and licenses: Academic/Nonprofit Terms; Industry Terms: Not Available to Industry
How to cite: pBS_KS_attB2_SA(2)_T2AGeneSwitch was a gift from Herman Dierick (Addgene plasmid # 125216 ; http://n2t.net/addgene:125216 ; RRID:Addgene_125216)
